>Addgene plasmid #90831 | PCNT E2.4 gRNA | addgene full sequence | sequence record 183878 | Addgene NGS Result
GCAGCGAGTCAGTGAGCGAGGAAGCGGAAGAGCGCCCAATACGCAAACCGCCTCTCCCCGCGCGTTGGCC
GATTCATTAATGCAGCTGGCACGACAGGTTTCCCGACTGGAAAGCGGGCAGTGAGCGCAACGCAATTAAT
GTGAGTTAGCTCACTCATTAGGCACCCCAGGCTTTACACTTTATGCTTCCGGCTCGTATGTTGTGTGGAA
TTGTGAGCGGATAACAATTTCACACAGGAAACAGCTATGACCATGATTACGCCAAGCGCGCAATTAACCC
TCACTAAAGGGAACAAAAGCTGGAGCTGCAAGCTTAATGTAGTCTTATGCAATACTCTTGTAGTCTTGCA
ACATGGTAACGATGAGTTAGCAACATGCCTTACAAGGAGAGAAAAAGCACCGTGCATGCCGATTGGTGGA
AGTAAGGTGGTACGATCGTGCCTTATTAGGAAGGCAACAGACGGGTCTGACATGGATTGGACGAACCACT
GAATTGCCGCATTGCAGAGATATTGTATTTAAGTGCCTAGCTCGATACATAAACGGGTCTCTCTGGTTAG
ACCAGATCTGAGCCTGGGAGCTCTCTGGCTAACTAGGGAACCCACTGCTTAAGCCTCAATAAAGCTTGCC
TTGAGTGCTTCAAGTAGTGTGTGCCCGTCTGTTGTGTGACTCTGGTAACTAGAGATCCCTCAGACCCTTT
TAGTCAGTGTGGAAAATCTCTAGCAGTGGCGCCCGAACAGGGACTTGAAAGCGAAAGGGAAACCAGAGGA
GCTCTCTCGACGCAGGACTCGGCTTGCTGAAGCGCGCACGGCAAGAGGCGAGGGGCGGCGACTGGTGAGT
ACGCCAAAAATTTTGACTAGCGGAGGCTAGAAGGAGAGAGATGGGTGCGAGAGCGTCAGTATTAAGCGGG
GGAGAATTAGATCGCGATGGGAAAAAATTCGGTTAAGGCCAGGGGGAAAGAAAAAATATAAATTAAAACA
TATAGTATGGGCAAGCAGGGAGCTAGAACGATTCGCAGTTAATCCTGGCCTGTTAGAAACATCAGAAGGC
TGTAGACAAATACTGGGACAGCTACAACCATCCCTTCAGACAGGATCAGAAGAACTTAGATCATTATATA
ATACAGTAGCAACCCTCTATTGTGTGCATCAAAGGATAGAGATAAAAGACACCAAGGAAGCTTTAGACAA
GATAGAGGAAGAGCAAAACAAAAGTAAGACCACCGCACAGCAAGCGGCCGCTGATCTTCAGACCTGGAGG
AGGAGATATGAGGGACAATTGGAGAAGTGAATTATATAAATATAAAGTAGTAAAAATTGAACCATTAGGA
GTAGCACCCACCAAGGCAAAGAGAAGAGTGGTGCAGAGAGAAAAAAGAGCAGTGGGAATAGGAGCTTTGT
TCCTTGGGTTCTTGGGAGCAGCAGGAAGCACTATGGGCGCAGCGTCAATGACGCTGACGGTACAGGCCAG
ACAATTATTGTCTGGTATAGTGCAGCAGCAGAACAATTTGCTGAGGGCTATTGAGGCGCAACAGCATCTG
TTGCAACTCACAGTCTGGGGCATCAAGCAGCTCCAGGCAAGAATCCTGGCTGTGGAAAGATACCTAAAGG
ATCAACAGCTCCTGGGGATTTGGGGTTGCTCTGGAAAACTCATTTGCACCACTGCTGTGCCTTGGAATGC
TAGTTGGAGTAATAAATCTCTGGAACAGATTTGGAATCACACGACCTGGATGGAGTGGGACAGAGAAATT
AACAATTACACAAGCTTAATACACTCCTTAATTGAAGAATCGCAAAACCAGCAAGAAAAGAATGAACAAG
AATTATTGGAATTAGATAAATGGGCAAGTTTGTGGAATTGGTTTAACATAACAAATTGGCTGTGGTATAT
AAAATTATTCATAATGATAGTAGGAGGCTTGGTAGGTTTAAGAATAGTTTTTGCTGTACTTTCTATAGTG
AATAGAGTTAGGCAGGGATATTCACCATTATCGTTTCAGACCCACCTCCCAACCCCGAGGGGACCCAGAG
AGGGCCTATTTCCCATGATTCCTTCATATTTGCATATACGATACAAGGCTGTTAGAGAGATAATTAGAAT
TAATTTGACTGTAAACACAAAGATATTAGTACAAAATACGTGACGTAGAAAGTAATAATTTCTTGGGTAG
TTTGCAGTTTTAAAATTATGTTTTAAAATGGACTATCATATGCTTACCGTAACTTGAAAGTATTTCGATT
TCTTGGCTTTATATATCTTGTGGAAAGGACGAAACACCGCATGTGACGACACCCCTGATGTTTAAGAGCT
ATGCTGGAAACAGCATAGCAAGTTTAAATAAGGCTAGTCCGTTATCAACTTGAAAAAGTGGCACCGAGTC
GGTGCTTTTTTTGAATTCTAGATCTTGAGACAAATGGCAGTATTCATCCACAATTTTAAAAGAAAAGGGG
GGATTGGGGGGTACAGTGCAGGGGAAAGAATAGTAGACATAATAGCAACAGACATACAAACTAAAGAATT
ACAAAAACAAATTACAAAAATTCAAAATTTTCGGGTTTATTACAGGGACAGCAGAGATCCACTTTGGCGC
CGGCTCGAGTGGCTCCGGTGCCCGTCAGTGGGCAGAGCGCACATCGCCCACAGTCCCCGAGAAGTTGGGG
GGAGGGGTCGGCAATTGAACCGGTGCCTAGAGAAGGTGGCGCGGGGTAAACTGGGAAAGTGATGTCGTGT
ACTGGCTCCGCCTTTTTCCCGAGGGTGGGGGAGAACCGTATATAAGTGCAGTAGTCGCCGTGAACGTTCT
TTTTCGCAACGGGTTTGCCGCCAGAACACAGGTGTCGTGACGCGGGATCCGCCACCATGACCGAGTACAA
GCCCACGGTGCGCCTCGCCACCCGCGACGACGTCCCCAGGGCCGTACGCACCCTCGCCGCCGCGTTCGCC
GACTACCCCGCCACGCGCCACACCGTCGATCCGGACCGCCACATCGAGCGGGTCACCGAGCTGCAAGAAC
TCTTCCTCACGCGCGTCGGGCTCGACATCGGCAAGGTGTGGGTCGCGGACGACGGCGCCGCGGTGGCGGT
CTGGACCACGCCGGAGAGCGTCGAAGCGGGGGCGGTGTTCGCCGAGATCGGCCCGCGCATGGCCGAGTTG
AGCGGTTCCCGGCTGGCCGCGCAGCAACAGATGGAAGGCCTCCTGGCGCCGCACCGGCCCAAGGAGCCCG
CGTGGTTCCTGGCCACCGTCGGAGTCTCGCCCGACCACCAGGGCAAGGGTCTGGGCAGCGCCGTCGTGCT
CCCCGGAGTGGAGGCGGCCGAGCGCGCCGGGGTGCCCGCCTTCCTGGAGACCTCCGCGCCCCGCAACCTC
CCCTTCTACGAGCGGCTCGGCTTCACCGTCACCGCCGACGTCGAGGTGCCCGAAGGACCGCGCACCTGGT
GCATGACCCGCAAGCCCGGTGCCTGAACGCGTTAAGTCGACAATCAACCTCTGGATTACAAAATTTGTGA
AAGATTGACTGGTATTCTTAACTATGTTGCTCCTTTTACGCTATGTGGATACGCTGCTTTAATGCCTTTG
TATCATGCTATTGCTTCCCGTATGGCTTTCATTTTCTCCTCCTTGTATAAATCCTGGTTGCTGTCTCTTT
ATGAGGAGTTGTGGCCCGTTGTCAGGCAACGTGGCGTGGTGTGCACTGTGTTTGCTGACGCAACCCCCAC
TGGTTGGGGCATTGCCACCACCTGTCAGCTCCTTTCCGGGACTTTCGCTTTCCCCCTCCCTATTGCCACG
GCGGAACTCATCGCCGCCTGCCTTGCCCGCTGCTGGACAGGGGCTCGGCTGTTGGGCACTGACAATTCCG
TGGTGTTGTCGGGGAAATCATCGTCCTTTCCTTGGCTGCTCGCCTGTGTTGCCACCTGGATTCTGCGCGG
GACGTCCTTCTGCTACGTCCCTTCGGCCCTCAATCCAGCGGACCTTCCTTCCCGCGGCCTGCTGCCGGCT
CTGCGGCCTCTTCCGCGTCTTCGCCTTCGCCCTCAGACGAGTCGGATCTCCCTTTGGGCCGCCTCCCCGC
GTCGACTTTAAGACCAATGACTTACAAGGCAGCTGTAGATCTTAGCCACTTTTTAAAAGAAAAGGGGGGA
CTGGAAGGGCTAATTCACTCCCAACGAAGACAAGATCTGCTTTTTGCTTGTACTGGGTCTCTCTGGTTAG
ACCAGATCTGAGCCTGGGAGCTCTCTGGCTAACTAGGGAACCCACTGCTTAAGCCTCAATAAAGCTTGCC
TTGAGTGCTTCAAGTAGTGTGTGCCCGTCTGTTGTGTGACTCTGGTAACTAGAGATCCCTCAGACCCTTT
TAGTCAGTGTGGAAAATCTCTAGCAGTACGTATAGTAGTTCATGTCATCTTATTATTCAGTATTTATAAC
TTGCAAAGAAATGAATATCAGAGAGTGAGAGGAACTTGTTTATTGCAGCTTATAATGGTTACAAATAAAG
CAATAGCATCACAAATTTCACAAATAAAGCATTTTTTTCACTGCATTCTAGTTGTGGTTTGTCCAAACTC
ATCAATGTATCTTATCATGTCTGGCTCTAGCTATCCCGCCCCTAACTCCGCCCATCCCGCCCCTAACTCC
GCCCAGTTCCGCCCATTCTCCGCCCCATGGCTGACTAATTTTTTTTATTTATGCAGAGGCCGAGGCCGCC
TCGGCCTCTGAGCTATTCCAGAAGTAGTGAGGAGGCTTTTTTGGAGGCCTAGGGACGTACCCAATTCGCC
CTATAGTGAGTCGTATTACGCGCGCTCACTGGCCGTCGTTTTACAACGTCGTGACTGGGAAAACCCTGGC
GTTACCCAACTTAATCGCCTTGCAGCACATCCCCCTTTCGCCAGCTGGCGTAATAGCGAAGAGGCCCGCA
CCGATCGCCCTTCCCAACAGTTGCGCAGCCTGAATGGCGAATGGG
[124 nt withheld, positions 4946-5069]
C
[91 nt withheld, positions 5071-5161]
A
[49 nt withheld, positions 5163-5211]
CCTTTGACGTTGGAGTCCACGTTCTTT
[37 nt withheld, positions 5239-5275]
ACCCTATCTCGGTCTATTCTTTTGATTTATAAGGGATTTTGCCGATTTCGGCCTATTGGTTAAAAAATGA
GCTGATTTAACAAAAATTTAACGCGAATTTTAACAAAATATTAACGCTTACAATTTAGGTGGCACTTTTC
GGGGAAATGTGCGCGGAACCCCTATTTGTTTATTTTTCTAAATACATTCAAATATGTATCCGCTCATGAG
ACAATAACCCTGATAAATGCTTCAATAATATTGAAAAAGGAAGAGTATGAGTATTCAACATTTCCGTGTC
GCCCTTATTCCCTTTTTTGCGGCATTTTGCCTTCCTGTTTTTGCTCACCCAGAAACGCTGGTGAAAGTAA
AAGATGCTGAAGATCAGTTGGGTGCACGAGTGGGTTACATCGAACTGGATCTCAACAGCGGTAAGATCCT
TGAGAGTTTTCGCCCCGAAGAACGTTTTCCAATGATGAGCACTTTTAAAGTTCTGCTATGTGGCGCGGTA
TTATCCCGTATTGACGCCGGGCAAGAGCAACTCGGTCGCCGCATACACTATTCTCAGAATGACTTGGTTG
AGTACTCACCAGTCACAGAAAAGCATCTTACGGATGGCATGACAGTAAGAGAATTATGCAGTGCTGCCAT
AACCATGAGTGATAACACTGCGGCCAACTTACTTCTGACAACGATCGGAGGACCGAAGGAGCTAACCGCT
TTTTTGCACAACATGGGGGATCATGTAACTCGCCTTGATCGTTGGGAACCGGAGCTGAATGAAGCCATAC
CAAACGACGAGCGTGACACCACGATGCCTGTAGCAATGGCAACAACGTTGCGCAAACTATTAACTGGCGA
ACTACTTACTCTAGCTTCCCGGCAACAATTAATAGACTGGATGGAGGCGGATAAAGTTGCAGGACCACTT
CTGCGCTCGGCCCTTCCGGCTGGCTGGTTTATTGCTGATAAATCTGGAGCCGGTGAGCGTGGGTCTCGCG
GTATCATTGCAGCACTGGGGCCAGATGGTAAGCCCTCCCGTATCGTAGTTATCTACACGACGGGGAGTCA
GGCAACTATGGATGAACGAAATAGACAGATCGCTGAGATAGGTGCCTCACTGATTAAGCATTGGTAACTG
TCAGACCAAGTTTACTCATATATACTTTAGATTGATTTAAAACTTCATTTTTAATTTAAAAGGATCTAGG
TGAAGATCCTTTTTGATAATCTCATGACCAAAATCCCTTAACGTGAGTTTTCGTTCCACTGAGCGTCAGA
CCCCGTAGAAAAGATCAAAGGATCTTCTTGAGATCCTTTTTTTCTGCGCGTAATCTGCTGCTTGCAAACA
AAAAAACCACCGCTACCAGCGGTGGTTTGTTTGCCGGATCAAGAGCTACCAACTCTTTTTCCGAAGGTAA
CTGGCTTCAGCAGAGCGCAGATACCAAATACTGTTCTTCTAGTGTAGCCGTAGTTAGGCCACCACTTCAA
GAACTCTGTAGCACCGCCTACATACCTCGCTCTGCTAATCCTGTTACCAGTGGCTGCTGCCAGTGGCGAT
AAGTCGTGTCTTACCGGGTTGGACTCAAGACGATAGTTACCGGATAAGGCGCAGCGGTCGGGCTGAACGG
GGGGTTCGTGCACACAGCCCAGCTTGGAGCGAACGACCTACACCGAACTGAGATACCTACAGCGTGAGCT
ATGAGAAAGCGCCACGCTTCCCGAAGGGAGAAAGGCGGACAGGTATCCGGTAAGCGGCAGGGTCGGAACA
GGAGAGCGCACGAGGGAGCTTCCAGGGGGAAACGCCTGGTATCTTTATAGTCCTGTCGGGTTTCGCCACC
TCTGACTTGAGCGTCGATTTTTGTGATGCTCGTCAGGGGGGCGGAGCCTATGGAAAAACGCCAGCAACGC
GGCCTTTTTACGGTTCCTGGCCTTTTGCTGGCCTTTTGCTCACATGTTCTTTCCTGCGTTATCCCCTGAT
TCTGTGGATAACCGTATTACCGCCTTTGAGTGAGCTGATACCGCTCGCCGCAGCCGAACGACCGAGC
Features (pLannotate 1.2.2; 28 found; start..end, strand, type, name):
      3..30      +  rep_origin     RSF ori (fragment): Plasmids containing the RSF 1030 origin of replication can be propagated in E. coli cells that contain additional plasmids with compatible origins.
     32..124     +  CDS            lacI (fragment): lac repressor; lacI; The lac repressor binds to the lac operator to inhibit transcription in E. coli. This inhibition can be relieved by adding lactose or isopropyl-β-D-thiogalactopyranoside (IPTG).
    137..158     +  protein_bind   CAP binding site: CAP binding activates transcription in the presence of cAMP. E. coli catabolite activator protein
    173..203     +  promoter       lac promoter: promoter for the E. coli lac operon
    211..227     +  protein_bind   lac operator: The lac repressor binds to the lac operator to inhibit transcription in E. coli. This inhibition can be relieved by adding lactose or isopropyl-β-D-thiogalactopyranoside (IPTG). lac repressor encoded by lacI
    272..290     +  promoter       T3 promoter: promoter for bacteriophage T3 RNA polymerase
    318..544     +  promoter       RSV promoter: Rous sarcoma virus enhancer/promoter
    545..725     +  LTR            5' LTR (truncated): truncated 5' long terminal repeat (LTR) from HIV-1
    772..897     +  misc_feature   HIV-1 Ψ: packaging signal of human immunodeficiency virus type 1
    881..1244    +  CDS            HIV-1 gag (fragment): gag protein from human immunodeficiency virus 1; gag
   1390..1623    +  misc_feature   RRE: The Rev response element (RRE) of HIV-1 allows for Rev-dependent mRNA export from the nucleus to the cytoplasm.
   2000..2026    +  CDS            Rev (fragment): human immunodeficiency virus 1 (HIV-1) Rev protein; rev; enhances nuclear export of unspliced and incompletely spliced viral mRNAs
   2030..2270    +  promoter       U6 promoter: RNA polymerase III promoter for human U6 snRNA
   2318..2385    +  misc_RNA       tracrRNA (fragment): trans-activating CRISPR RNA for the Streptococcus pyogenes CRISPR/Cas9 system
   2434..2551    +  misc_feature   cPPT/CTS: central polypurine tract and central termination sequence of HIV-1
   2620..2831    +  promoter       EF-1α core promoter: core promoter for human elongation factor EF-1α
   2857..3456    +  CDS            PuroR (fragment): puromycin N-acetyltransferase; pac from Streptomyces; confers resistance to puromycin
   3472..4060    +  misc_feature   WPRE: woodchuck hepatitis virus posttranscriptional regulatory element
   4111..4130    +  misc_feature   cPPT/CTS (fragment): central polypurine tract and central termination sequence of HIV-1
   4132..4365    +  LTR            3' LTR (ΔU3): self-inactivating 3' long terminal repeat (LTR) from HIV-1
   4443..4564    +  polyA_signal   SV40 poly(A) signal: SV40 polyadenylation signal
   4604..4739    +  rep_origin     SV40 ori: SV40 origin of replication
   4760..4778    -  promoter       T7 promoter: promoter for bacteriophage T7 RNA polymerase
   4786..4941    +  CDS            lacZα (fragment): LacZα fragment of β-galactosidase; lacZ fragment
   4946..5374    +  rep_origin     f1 ori (sequence partly withheld): f1 bacteriophage origin of replication; arrow indicates direction of (+) strand synthesis
   5427..5531    +  promoter       AmpR promoter: bla
   5532..6392    +  CDS            AmpR: β-lactamase; bla; confers resistance to ampicillin, carbenicillin, and related antibiotics
   6563..7151    +  rep_origin     ori: high-copy-number ColE1/pMB1/pBR322/pUC origin of replication
