[The description below was written by a language model from this plasmid's Addgene catalogue record and pLannotate feature annotations shown in this document.]
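Description:
PCNT E2.4 gRNA is a third-generation lentiviral CRISPR guide RNA plasmid built on the pLenti-sgRNA backbone and designed to target human PCNT (pericentrin). It is maintained in E. coli through a high-copy ColE1/pUC-type origin with ampicillin selection (AmpR under its own promoter). The backbone also carries an f1 origin, an SV40 origin and poly(A) signal, and remnants of lac and phage-promoter cloning elements. The guide, designated E2.4, was inserted between two BsmBI sites that were destroyed during cloning. The depositor notes that the listed guide sequence includes the 5' BsmBI overhang as well as the spacer itself. The catalogue gives the backbone as 9,151 bp without insert, whereas the sequenced record is 7,302 nt. The record does not explain the difference, although loss of a stuffer fragment on guide insertion would be one possible reason.

The lentiviral cassette begins with an RSV promoter fused to a truncated HIV-1 5' LTR, which makes genomic RNA transcription Tat-independent. This is followed by the Ψ packaging signal with a gag fragment, the RRE for Rev-dependent nuclear export, and a cPPT/CTS. The cassette ends in a self-inactivating ΔU3 3' LTR. Within it, a human U6 RNA polymerase III promoter drives the PCNT spacer joined to the Streptococcus pyogenes sgRNA scaffold (annotated as a tracrRNA fragment). A separate EF-1α core promoter expresses puromycin N-acetyltransferase for selection of transduced cells, with a WPRE to enhance expression.

No Cas9 is annotated, so the nuclease must be supplied separately in the target cells. The plasmid belongs to a series used to generate human knockout cell lines for a large-scale analysis of cell-cycle gene knockouts and their p53-dependent responses.
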