Addgene plasmid #90831: PCNT E2.4 gRNA
Purpose: 3rd generation lentiviral gRNA plasmid targeting human PCNT
Depositing lab: Iain Cheeseman. Depositing organization: Whitehead Institute for Biomedical Research. Publication: Large-Scale Analysis of CRISPR/Cas9 Cell-Cycle Knockouts Reveals the Diversity of p53-Dependent Responses to Cell-Cycle Defects. McKinley KL, Cheeseman IM. Dev Cell. 2017 Feb 27;40(4):405-420.e2. doi: 10.1016/j.devcel.2017.01.012. Epub 2017 Feb 16. PubMed 28216383.
Backbone
  Vector backbone: pLenti-sgRNA
  Backbone manufacturer: Eric Lander & David Sabatini labs (Addgene plasmid #71409)
  Backbone size w/o insert (bp): 9151
  Vector type: Lentiviral, CRISPR
  Selectable markers: Puromycin
Growth in bacteria
  Bacterial resistance: Ampicillin, 100 μg/mL
  Growth temperature: 37°C
  Growth strain: NEB Stable
  Copy number: Unknown
Gene/Insert
  Gene/Insert name: PCNT (Guide Designation E2.4) (alt name: pKMKO series)
  gRNA/shRNA sequence: CACCgCATGTGACGACACCCCTGAT
  Species: H. sapiens (human)
  Promoter: U6
  Cloning method: Restriction Enzyme; 5′ cloning site BsmBI (destroyed during cloning); 3′ cloning site BsmBI (destroyed during cloning)
  Sequencing primers: 5′ hU6-F (5'-GAGGGCCTATTTCCCATGATT-3'); 3′ EF1a-R (5'-CACGGCGACTACTGCACTTA-3')
Terms and licenses: Academic/Nonprofit Terms; Industry Terms: Not Available to Industry
Depositor comments: Please note that gRNA target sequence listed is not strictly the 20nt spacer sequence, but also contains the 5' BsmBI overhang. For more information about knockout human cell lines generated using this plasmid, please see http://cellcycleknockouts.wi.mit.edu/ .
How to cite: PCNT E2.4 gRNA was a gift from Iain Cheeseman (Addgene plasmid # 90831 ; http://n2t.net/addgene:90831 ; RRID:Addgene_90831)
